>Addgene plasmid #89608 | pCCLc-MNDU3-Luciferase-PGK-EGFP-WPRE | addgene full sequence | sequence record 183316 | Addgene NGS Result
GAAGCGGAAGAGCGCCCAATACGCAAACCGCCTCTCCCCGCGCGTTGGCCGATTCATTAATGCAGCTGGC
ACGACAGGTTTCCCGACTGGAAAGCGGGCAGTGAGCGCAACGCAATTAATGTGAGTTAGCTCACTCATTA
GGCACCCCAGGCTTTACACTTTATGCTTCCGGCTCGTATGTTGTGTGGAATTGTGAGCGGATAACAATTT
CACACAGGAAACAGCTATGACCATGATTACGCCAAGCGCGCAATTAACCCTCACTAAAGGGAACAAAAGC
TGGAGCTGCAAGCTTGGCCATTGCATACGTTGTATCCATATCATAATATGTACATTTATATTGGCTCATG
TCCAACATTACCGCCATGTTGACATTGATTATTGACTAGTTATTAATAGTAATCAATTACGGGGTCATTA
GTTCATAGCCCATATATGGAGTTCCGCGTTACATAACTTACGGTAAATGGCCCGCCTGGCTGACCGCCCA
ACGACCCCCGCCCATTGACGTCAATAATGACGTATGTTCCCATAGTAACGCCAATAGGGACTTTCCATTG
ACGTCAATGGGTGGAGTATTTACGGTAAACTGCCCACTTGGCAGTACATCAAGTGTATCATATGCCAAGT
ACGCCCCCTATTGACGTCAATGACGGTAAATGGCCCGCCTGGCATTATGCCCAGTACATGACCTTATGGG
ACTTTCCTACTTGGCAGTACATCTACGTATTAGTCATCGCTATTACCATGGTGATGCGGTTTTGGCAGTA
CATCAATGGGCGTGGATAGCGGTTTGACTCACGGGGATTTCCAAGTCTCCACCCCATTGACGTCAATGGG
AGTTTGTTTTGGCACCAAAATCAACGGGACTTTCCAAAATGTCGTAACAACTCCGCCCCATTGACGCAAA
TGGGCGGTAGGCGTGTACGGTGGGAGGTCTATATAAGCAGAGCTCGTTTAGTGAACCGGGGTCTCTCTGG
TTAGACCAGATCTGAGCCTGGGAGCTCTCTGGCTAACTAGGGAACCCACTGCTTAAGCCTCAATAAAGCT
TGCCTTGAGTGCTTCAAGTAGTGTGTGCCCGTCTGTTGTGTGACTCTGGTAACTAGAGATCCCTCAGACC
CTTTTAGTCAGTGTGGAAAATCTCTAGCAGTGGCGCCCGAACAGGGACTTGAAAGCGAAAGGGAAACCAG
AGGAGCTCTCTCGACGCAGGACTCGGCTTGCTGAAGCGCGCACGGCAAGAGGCGAGGGGCGGCGACTGGT
GAGTACGCCAAAAATTTTGACTAGCGGAGGCTAGAAGGAGAGAGATGGGTGCGAGAGCGTCAGTATTAAG
CGGGGGAGAATTAGATCGCGATGGGAAAAAATTCGGTTAAGGCCAGGGGGAAAGAAAAAATATAAATTAA
AACATATAGTATGGGCAAGCAGGGAGCTAGAACGATTCGCAGTTAATCCTGGCCTGTTAGAAACATCAGA
AGGCTGTAGACAAATACTGGGACAGCTACAACCATCCCTTCAGACAGGATCAGAAGAACTTAGATCATTA
TATAATACAGTAGCAACCCTCTATTGTGTGCATCAAAGGATAGAGATAAAAGACACCAAGGAAGCTTTAG
ACAAGATAGAGGAAGAGCAAAACAAAAGTAAGACCACCGCACAGCAAGCGGCCGCTGATCTTCAGACCTG
GAGGAGGAGATATGAGGGACAATTGGAGAAGTGAATTATATAAATATAAAGTAGTAAAAATTGAACCATT
AGGAGTAGCACCCACCAAGGCAAAGAGAAGAGTGGTGCAGAGAGAAAAAAGAGCAGTGGGAATAGGAGCT
TTGTTCCTTGGGTTCTTGGGAGCAGCAGGAAGCACTATGGGCGCAGCGTCAATGACGCTGACGGTACAGG
CCAGACAATTATTGTCTGGTATAGTGCAGCAGCAGAACAATTTGCTGAGGGCTATTGAGGCGCAACAGCA
TCTGTTGCAACTCACAGTCTGGGGCATCAAGCAGCTCCAGGCAAGAATCCTGGCTGTGGAAAGATACCTA
AAGGATCAACAGCTCCTGGGGATTTGGGGTTGCTCTGGAAAACTCATTTGCACCACTGCTGTGCCTTGGA
ATGCTAGTTGGAGTAATAAATCTCTGGAACAGATTTGGAATCACACGACCTGGATGGAGTGGGACAGAGA
AATTAACAATTACACAAGCTTAATACACTCCTTAATTGAAGAATCGCAAAACCAGCAAGAAAAGAATGAA
CAAGAATTATTGGAATTAGATAAATGGGCAAGTTTGTGGAATTGGTTTAACATAACAAATTGGCTGTGGT
ATATAAAATTATTCATAATGATAGTAGGAGGCTTGGTAGGTTTAAGAATAGTTTTTGCTGTACTTTCTAT
AGTGAATAGAGTTAGGCAGGGATATTCACCATTATCGTTTCAGACCCACCTCCCAACCCCGAGGGGACCC
GACAGGCCCGAAGGAATAGAAGAAGAAGGTGGAGAGAGAGACAGAGACAGATCCATTCGATTAGTGAACG
GATCTCGACGGTATCGATAAGCTAATTCACAAATGGCAGTATTCATCCACAATTTTAAAAGAAAAGGGGG
GATTGGGGGGTACAGTGCAGGGGAAAGAATAGTAGACATAATAGCAACAGACATACAAACTAAAGAATTA
CAAAAACAAATTACAAAAATTCAAAATTTTCGGGTTTATTACAGGGACAGCAGAGATCCAGTTTGGGAAT
TAGCTTGATCGATTAGTCCAATTTGTTAAAGACAGGATATCAGTGGTCCAGGCTCTAGTTTTGACTCAAC
AATATCACCAGCTGAAGCCTATAGAGTACGAGCCATAGATAGAATAAAAGATTTTATTTAGTCTCCAGAA
AAAGGGGGGAATGAAAGACCCCACCTGTAGGTTTGGCAAGCTAGGATCAAGGTTAGGAACAGAGAGACAG
CAGAATATGGGCCAAACAGGATATCTGTGGTAAGCAGTTCCTGCCCCGGCTCAGGGCCAAGAACAGTTGG
AACAGCAGAATATGGGCCAAACAGGATATCTGTGGTAAGCAGTTCCTGCCCCGGCTCAGGGCCAAGAACA
GATGGTCCCCAGATGCGGTCCCGCCCTCAGCAGTTTCTAGAGAACCATCAGATGTTTCCAGGGTGCCCCA
AGGACCTGAAATGACCCTGTGCCTTATTTGAACTAACCAATCAGTTCGCTTCTCGCTTCTGTTCGCGCGC
TTCTGCTCCCCGAGCTCAATAAAAGAGCCCACAACCCCTCACTCGGCGCGATCTAGATCTCGAATCGAAT
TCGTTAACCTCGAGGGATCTCCTAGGAAGCTTTCCATGGAAGACGCCAAAAACATAAAGAAAGGCCCGGC
GCCATTCTATCCGCTGGAAGATGGAACCGCTGGAGAGCAACTGCATAAGGCTATGAAGAGATACGCCCTG
GTTCCTGGAACAATTGCTTTTACAGATGCACATATCGAGGTGGACATCACTTACGCTGAGTACTTCGAAA
TGTCCGTTCGGTTGGCAGAAGCTATGAAACGATATGGGCTGAATACAAATCACAGAATCGTCGTATGCAG
TGAAAACTCTCTTCAATTCTTTATGCCGGTGTTGGGCGCGTTATTTATCGGAGTTGCAGTTGCGCCCGCG
AACGACATTTATAATGAACGTGAATTGCTCAACAGTATGGGCATTTCGCAGCCTACCGTGGTGTTCGTTT
CCAAAAAGGGGTTGCAAAAAATTTTGAACGTGCAAAAAAAGCTCCCAATCATCCAAAAAATTATTATCAT
GGATTCTAAAACGGATTACCAGGGATTTCAGTCGATGTACACGTTCGTCACATCTCATCTACCTCCCGGT
TTTAATGAATACGATTTTGTGCCAGAGTCCTTCGATAGGGACAAGACAATTGCACTGATCATGAACTCCT
CTGGATCTACTGGTCTGCCTAAAGGTGTCGCTCTGCCTCATAGAACTGCCTGCGTGAGATTCTCGCATGC
CAGAGATCCTATTTTTGGCAATCAAATCATTCCGGATACTGCGATTTTAAGTGTTGTTCCATTCCATCAC
GGTTTTGGAATGTTTACTACACTCGGATATTTGATATGTGGATTTCGAGTCGTCTTAATGTATAGATTTG
AAGAAGAGCTGTTTCTGAGGAGCCTTCAGGATTACAAGATTCAAAGTGCGCTGCTGGTGCCAACCCTATT
CTCCTTCTTCGCCAAAAGCACTCTGATTGACAAATACGATTTATCTAATTTACACGAAATTGCTTCTGGT
GGCGCTCCCCTCTCTAAGGAAGTCGGGGAAGCGGTTGCCAAGAGGTTCCATCTGCCAGGTATCAGGCAAG
GATATGGGCTCACTGAGACTACATCAGCTATTCTGATTACACCCGAGGGGGATGATAAACCGGGCGCGGT
CGGTAAAGTTGTTCCATTTTTTGAAGCGAAGGTTGTGGATCTGGATACCGGGAAAACGCTGGGCGTTAAT
CAAAGAGGCGAACTGTGTGTGAGAGGTCCTATGATTATGTCCGGTTATGTAAACAATCCGGAAGCGACCA
ACGCCTTGATTGACAAGGATGGATGGCTACATTCTGGAGACATAGCTTACTGGGACGAAGACGAACACTT
CTTCATCGTTGACCGCCTGAAGTCTCTGATTAAGTACAAAGGCTATCAGGTGGCTCCCGCTGAATTGGAA
TCCATCTTGCTCCAACACCCCAACATCTTCGACGCAGGTGTCGCAGGTCTTCCCGACGATGACGCCGGTG
AACTTCCCGCCGCCGTTGTTGTTTTGGAGCACGGAAAGACGATGACGGAAAAAGAGATCGTGGATTACGT
CGCCAGTCAAGTAACAACCGCGAAAAAGTTGCGCGGAGGAGTTGTGTTTGTGGACGAAGTACCGAAAGGT
CTTACCGGAAAACTCGACGCAAGAAAAATCAGAGAGATCCTCATAAAGGCCAAGAAGGGCGGAAAGATCG
CCGTGTAATTCTAGAGAATTCTACCGGGTAGGGGAGGCGCTTTTCCCAAGGCAGTCTGGAGCATGCGCTT
TAGCAGCCCCGCTGGGCACTTGGCGCTACACAAGTGGCCTCTGGCCTCGCACACATTCCACATCCACCGG
TAGGCGCCAACCGGCTCCGTTCTTTGGTGGCCCCTTCGCGCCACCTTCTACTCCTCCCCTAGTCAGGAAG
TTCCCCCCCGCCCCGCAGCTCGCGTCGTGCAGGACGTGACAAATGGAAGTAGCACGTCTCACTAGTCTCG
TGCAGATGGACAGCACCGCTGAGCAATGGAAGCGGGTAGGCCTTTGGGGCAGCGGCCAATAGCAGCTTTG
CTCCTTCGCTTTCTGGGCTCAGAGGCTGGGAAGGGGTGGGTCCGGGGGCGGGCTCAGGGGCGGGCTCAGG
GGCGGGGCGGGCGCCCGAAGGTCCTCCGGAGGCCCGGCATTCTGCACGCTTCAAAAGCGCACGTCTGCCG
CGCTGTTCTCCTCTTCCTCATCTCCGGGCCTTTCGACCATCTAGATCCACCGGTCGCCACCATGGTGAGC
AAGGGCGAGGAGCTGTTCACCGGGGTGGTGCCCATCCTGGTCGAGCTGGACGGCGACGTAAACGGCCACA
AGTTCAGCGTGTCCGGCGAGGGCGAGGGCGATGCCACCTACGGCAAGCTGACCCTGAAGTTCATCTGCAC
CACCGGCAAGCTGCCCGTGCCCTGGCCCACCCTCGTGACCACCCTGACCTACGGCGTGCAGTGCTTCAGC
CGCTACCCCGACCACATGAAGCAGCACGACTTCTTCAAGTCCGCCATGCCCGAAGGCTACGTCCAGGAGC
GCACCATCTTCTTCAAGGACGACGGCAACTACAAGACCCGCGCCGAGGTGAAGTTCGAGGGCGACACCCT
GGTGAACCGCATCGAGCTGAAGGGCATCGACTTCAAGGAGGACGGCAACATCCTGGGGCACAAGCTGGAG
TACAACTACAACAGCCACAACGTCTATATCATGGCCGACAAGCAGAAGAACGGCATCAAGGTGAACTTCA
AGATCCGCCACAACATCGAGGACGGCAGCGTGCAGCTCGCCGACCACTACCAGCAGAACACCCCCATCGG
CGACGGCCCCGTGCTGCTGCCCGACAACCACTACCTGAGCACCCAGTCCGCCCTGAGCAAAGACCCCAAC
GAGAAGCGCGATCACATGGTCCTGCTGGAGTTCGTGACCGCCGCCGGGATCACTCTCGGCATGGACGAGC
TGTACAAGTAAAGCGGCCAACTCGAGGGATCCCCCCGATAATCAACCTCTGGATTACAAAATTTGTGAAA
GATTGACTGGTATTCTTAACTATGTTGCTCCTTTTACGCTATGTGGATACGCTGCTTTAATGCCTTTGTA
TCATGCTATTGCTTCCCGTATGGCTTTCATTTTCTCCTCCTTGTATAAATCCTGGTTGCTGTCTCTTTAT
GAGGAGTTGTGGCCCGTTGTCAGGCAACGTGGCGTGGTGTGCACTGTGTTTGCTGACGCAACCCCCACTG
GTTGGGGCATTGCCACCACCTGTCAGCTCCTTTCCGGGACTTTCGCTTTCCCCCTCCCTATTGCCACGGC
GGAACTCATCGCCGCCTGCCTTGCCCGCTGCTGGACAGGGGCTCGGCTGTTGGGCACTGACAATTCCGTG
GTGTTGTCGGGGAAATCATCGTCCTTTCCTTGGCTGCTCGCCTGTGTTGCCACCTGGATTCTGCGCGGGA
CGTCCTTCTGCTACGTCCCTTCGGCCCTCAATCCAGCGGACCTTCCTTCCCGCGGCCTGCTGCCGGCTCT
GCGGCCTCTTCCGCGTCTTCGCCTTCGCCCTCAGACGAGTCGGATCTCCCTTTGGGCCGCCTCCCCGCAT
CGGGGGTCGACTGATCAAATTCGAGCTCGGTACCTTTAAGACCAATGACTTACAAGGCAGCTGTAGATCT
TAGCCACTTTTTAAAAGAAAAGGGGGGACTGGAAGGGCTAATTCACTCCCAACGAAGACAAGATCTGCTT
TTTGCTTGTACTGGGTCTCTCTGGTTAGACCAGATCTGAGCCTGGGAGCTCTCTGGCTAACTAGGGAACC
CACTGCTTAAGCCTCAATAAAGCTTGCCTTGAGTGCTTCAAGTAGTGTGTGCCCGTCTGTTGTGTGACTC
TGGTAACTAGAGATCCCTCAGACCCTTTTAGTCAGTGTGGAAAATCTCTAGCAGTAGTAGTTCATGTCAT
CTTATTATTCAGTATTTATAACTTGCAAAGAAATGAATATCAGAGAGTGAGAGGAACTTGTTTATTGCAG
CTTATAATGGTTACAAATAAAGCAATAGCATCACAAATTTCACAAATAAAGCATTTTTTTCACTGCATTC
TAGTTGTGGTTTGTCCAAACTCATCAATGTATCTTATCATGTCTGGCTCTAGCTATCCCGCCCCTAACTC
CGCCCATCCCGCCCCTAACTCCGCCCAGTTCCGCCCATTCTCCGCCCCATGGCTGACTAATTTTTTTTAT
TTATGCAGAGGCCGAGGCCGCCTCGGCCTCTGAGCTATTCCAGAAGTAGTGAGGAGGCTTTTTTGGAGGC
CTAGGGACGTACCCAATTCGCCCTATAGTGAGTCGTATTACGCGCGCTCACTGGCCGTCGTTTTACAACG
TCGTGACTGGGAAAACCCTGGCGTTACCCAACTTAATCGCCTTGCAGCACATCCCCCTTTCGCCAGCTGG
CGTAATAGCGAAGAGGCCCGCACCGATCGCCCTTCCCAACAGTTGCGCAGCCTGAATGGCGAATGGG
[124 nt withheld, positions 7768-7891]
C
[91 nt withheld, positions 7893-7983]
A
[49 nt withheld, positions 7985-8033]
CCTTTGACGTTGGAGTCCACGTTCTTT
[37 nt withheld, positions 8061-8097]
ACCCTATCTCGGTCTATTCTTTTGATTTATAAGGGATTTTGCCGATTTCGGCCTATTGGTTAAAAAATGA
GCTGATTTAACAAAAATTTAACGCGAATTTTAACAAAATATTAACGCTTACAATTTAGGTGGCACTTTTC
GGGGAAATGTGCGCGGAACCCCTATTTGTTTATTTTTCTAAATACATTCAAATATGTATCCGCTCATGAG
ACAATAACCCTGATAAATGCTTCAATAATATTGAAAAAGGAAGAGTATGAGTATTCAACATTTCCGTGTC
GCCCTTATTCCCTTTTTTGCGGCATTTTGCCTTCCTGTTTTTGCTCACCCAGAAACGCTGGTGAAAGTAA
AAGATGCTGAAGATCAGTTGGGTGCACGAGTGGGTTACATCGAACTGGATCTCAACAGCGGTAAGATCCT
TGAGAGTTTTCGCCCCGAAGAACGTTTTCCAATGATGAGCACTTTTAAAGTTCTGCTATGTGGCGCGGTA
TTATCCCGTATTGACGCCGGGCAAGAGCAACTCGGTCGCCGCATACACTATTCTCAGAATGACTTGGTTG
AGTACTCACCAGTCACAGAAAAGCATCTTACGGATGGCATGACAGTAAGAGAATTATGCAGTGCTGCCAT
AACCATGAGTGATAACACTGCGGCCAACTTACTTCTGACAACGATCGGAGGACCGAAGGAGCTAACCGCT
TTTTTGCACAACATGGGGGATCATGTAACTCGCCTTGATCGTTGGGAACCGGAGCTGAATGAAGCCATAC
CAAACGACGAGCGTGACACCACGATGCCTGTAGCAATGGCAACAACGTTGCGCAAACTATTAACTGGCGA
ACTACTTACTCTAGCTTCCCGGCAACAATTAATAGACTGGATGGAGGCGGATAAAGTTGCAGGACCACTT
CTGCGCTCGGCCCTTCCGGCTGGCTGGTTTATTGCTGATAAATCTGGAGCCGGTGAGCGTGGGTCTCGCG
GTATCATTGCAGCACTGGGGCCAGATGGTAAGCCCTCCCGTATCGTAGTTATCTACACGACGGGGAGTCA
GGCAACTATGGATGAACGAAATAGACAGATCGCTGAGATAGGTGCCTCACTGATTAAGCATTGGTAACTG
TCAGACCAAGTTTACTCATATATACTTTAGATTGATTTAAAACTTCATTTTTAATTTAAAAGGATCTAGG
TGAAGATCCTTTTTGATAATCTCATGACCAAAATCCCTTAACGTGAGTTTTCGTTCCACTGAGCGTCAGA
CCCCGTAGAAAAGATCAAAGGATCTTCTTGAGATCCTTTTTTTCTGCGCGTAATCTGCTGCTTGCAAACA
AAAAAACCACCGCTACCAGCGGTGGTTTGTTTGCCGGATCAAGAGCTACCAACTCTTTTTCCGAAGGTAA
CTGGCTTCAGCAGAGCGCAGATACCAAATACTGTTCTTCTAGTGTAGCCGTAGTTAGGCCACCACTTCAA
GAACTCTGTAGCACCGCCTACATACCTCGCTCTGCTAATCCTGTTACCAGTGGCTGCTGCCAGTGGCGAT
AAGTCGTGTCTTACCGGGTTGGACTCAAGACGATAGTTACCGGATAAGGCGCAGCGGTCGGGCTGAACGG
GGGGTTCGTGCACACAGCCCAGCTTGGAGCGAACGACCTACACCGAACTGAGATACCTACAGCGTGAGCT
ATGAGAAAGCGCCACGCTTCCCGAAGGGAGAAAGGCGGACAGGTATCCGGTAAGCGGCAGGGTCGGAACA
GGAGAGCGCACGAGGGAGCTTCCAGGGGGAAACGCCTGGTATCTTTATAGTCCTGTCGGGTTTCGCCACC
TCTGACTTGAGCGTCGATTTTTGTGATGCTCGTCAGGGGGGCGGAGCCTATGGAAAAACGCCAGCAACGC
GGCCTTTTTACGGTTCCTGGCCTTTTGCTGGCCTTTTGCTCACATGTTCTTTCCTGCGTTATCCCCTGAT
TCTGTGGATAACCGTATTACCGCCTTTGAGTGAGCTGATACCGCTCGCCGCAGCCGAACGACCGAGCGCA
GCGAGTCAGTGAGCGAG
Features (pLannotate 1.2.2; 31 found; start..end, strand, type, name):
     12..104     +  CDS            lacI (fragment): lac repressor; lacI; The lac repressor binds to the lac operator to inhibit transcription in E. coli. This inhibition can be relieved by adding lactose or isopropyl-β-D-thiogalactopyranoside (IPTG).
    117..138     +  protein_bind   CAP binding site: CAP binding activates transcription in the presence of cAMP. E. coli catabolite activator protein
    153..183     +  promoter       lac promoter: promoter for the E. coli lac operon
    191..207     +  protein_bind   lac operator: The lac repressor binds to the lac operator to inhibit transcription in E. coli. This inhibition can be relieved by adding lactose or isopropyl-β-D-thiogalactopyranoside (IPTG). lac repressor encoded by lacI
    252..270     +  promoter       T3 promoter: promoter for bacteriophage T3 RNA polymerase
    371..750     +  enhancer       CMV enhancer: human cytomegalovirus immediate early enhancer
    751..954     +  promoter       CMV promoter: human cytomegalovirus (CMV) immediate early promoter
    969..1149    +  LTR            5' LTR (truncated): truncated 5' long terminal repeat (LTR) from HIV-1
   1196..1321    +  misc_feature   HIV-1 Ψ: packaging signal of human immunodeficiency virus type 1
   1305..1668    +  CDS            HIV-1 gag (fragment): gag protein from human immunodeficiency virus 1; gag
   1814..2047    +  misc_feature   RRE: The Rev response element (RRE) of HIV-1 allows for Rev-dependent mRNA export from the nucleus to the cytoplasm.
   2424..2524    +  CDS            Rev (fragment): human immunodeficiency virus 1 (HIV-1) Rev protein; rev; enhances nuclear export of unspliced and incompletely spliced viral mRNAs
   2525..2543    -  misc_feature   MCS (fragment): pBluescript multiple cloning site
   2573..2690    +  misc_feature   cPPT/CTS: central polypurine tract and central termination sequence of HIV-1
   2738..2838    +  CDS            env (fragment): murine leukemia virus gPr80 envelope polyprotein precursor; env; proteolytically cleaved into gp70SU and p15TM subunits
   2880..2914    +  LTR            3' LTR (ΔU3) (fragment): self-inactivating 3' long terminal repeat (LTR) from Moloney murine leukemia virus
   2943..3266    +  LTR            LTR (fragment): long terminal repeat from Moloney murine leukemia virus
   3326..4978    +  CDS            luciferase: firefly luciferase; luc+; enhanced luc+ version of the luciferase gene
   4996..5495    +  promoter       PGK promoter: mouse phosphoglycerate kinase 1 promoter
   5522..6241    +  CDS            EGFP: the original enhanced GFP (Yang et al., 1996) mammalian codon-optimized
   6270..6858    +  misc_feature   WPRE: woodchuck hepatitis virus posttranscriptional regulatory element
   6890..6958    +  CDS            nef (fragment): NEF_HV1Z2 - Experimental evidence at protein level: Swiss-Prot protein existence level 1. Extracellular Nef protein targets CD4(+) T-lymphocytes for apoptosis by interacting with CXCR4 surface receptors. From Human immunodeficiency virus type 1 group M subtype D (isolate Z2/CDC-Z34) (HIV-1).
   6960..7193    +  LTR            3' LTR (ΔU3): self-inactivating 3' long terminal repeat (LTR) from HIV-1
   7265..7386    +  polyA_signal   SV40 poly(A) signal: SV40 polyadenylation signal
   7426..7561    +  rep_origin     SV40 ori: SV40 origin of replication
   7582..7600    -  promoter       T7 promoter: promoter for bacteriophage T7 RNA polymerase
   7608..7763    +  CDS            lacZα (fragment): LacZα fragment of β-galactosidase; lacZ fragment
   7768..8196    +  rep_origin     f1 ori (sequence partly withheld): f1 bacteriophage origin of replication; arrow indicates direction of (+) strand synthesis
   8249..8353    +  promoter       AmpR promoter: bla
   8354..9214    +  CDS            AmpR: β-lactamase; bla; confers resistance to ampicillin, carbenicillin, and related antibiotics
   9385..9973    +  rep_origin     ori: high-copy-number ColE1/pMB1/pBR322/pUC origin of replication
