[The description below was written by a language model from this plasmid's Addgene catalogue record and pLannotate feature annotations shown in this document.]
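Description:
pCCLc-MNDU3-Luciferase-PGK-EGFP-WPRE is a third-generation, self-inactivating HIV-1 lentiviral transfer vector built on the CCLc backbone for expressing firefly luciferase together with EGFP in human cells. The sequenced plasmid is about 10.1 kb. It is propagated in E. coli through a high-copy ColE1/pUC-type origin with ampicillin selection (AmpR, β-lactamase), and it also retains an f1 origin, an SV40 origin and pBluescript-derived remnants (lac promoter/operator, lacZα fragment, T3 and T7 promoters).

In the viral portion, a CMV enhancer/promoter replaces the U3 region of the truncated 5' LTR. This drives Tat-independent transcription of the genomic RNA in packaging cells, which is the hallmark of third-generation designs. Downstream lie the Ψ packaging signal with a partial gag sequence, the RRE for Rev-dependent nuclear export, and the cPPT/CTS, which aids nuclear import of the reverse-transcribed genome. The ΔU3 3' LTR, followed by an SV40 poly(A) signal, leaves the integrated provirus without LTR promoter activity, so expression depends on the two internal promoters.

The first internal promoter is MNDU3. The annotation tool detects it only as Moloney murine leukemia virus LTR-related fragments, which is consistent with its gammaretroviral U3 origin. It drives the luc+ firefly luciferase gene, which was cloned in between EcoRI sites. A mouse PGK promoter then drives EGFP, which serves as the fluorescent marker for identifying or sorting transduced cells, since no drug resistance gene for mammalian cells is present. A WPRE placed after EGFP enhances transcript stability and expression.

The associated publication concerns survival and retention of mesenchymal stromal cells in vivo. This suggests the vector is used to stably label cells for bioluminescence-based tracking, with EGFP confirming transduction.
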