Addgene plasmid #89608: pCCLc-MNDU3-Luciferase-PGK-EGFP-WPRE
Purpose: Expression of Luciferase in human cells. 3rd generation lentiviral vector
Depositing lab: Fernando Fierro. Depositing organization: University of California, Davis. Publication: Hypoxic preconditioning of mesenchymal stromal cells induces metabolic changes, enhances survival, and promotes cell retention in vivo. Beegle J, Lakatos K, Kalomoiris S, Stewart H, Isseroff RR, Nolta JA, Fierro FA. Stem Cells. 2015 Jun;33(6):1818-28. doi: 10.1002/stem.1976. Epub 2015 May 11. PubMed 25702874.
Backbone
  Vector backbone: CCLc
  Backbone manufacturer: Luigi Naldini, PMID 9765382
  Backbone size w/o insert (bp): 8499
  Vector type: Mammalian Expression, Lentiviral
  Selectable markers: EGFP
Growth in bacteria
  Bacterial resistance: Ampicillin, 100 μg/mL
  Growth temperature: 37°C
  Growth strain: NEB Stable
  Copy number: Unknown
Gene/Insert
  Gene/Insert name: Luciferase
  Insert size (bp): 1689
  Promoter: MNDU3
  Cloning method: Restriction Enzyme; 5′ cloning site EcoRI (not destroyed); 3′ cloning site EcoRI (not destroyed)
  Sequencing primers: 5′ unknown
Terms and licenses: Academic/Nonprofit Terms; Industry Terms: Not Available to Industry
How to cite: pCCLc-MNDU3-Luciferase-PGK-EGFP-WPRE was a gift from Fernando Fierro (Addgene plasmid # 89608 ; http://n2t.net/addgene:89608 ; RRID:Addgene_89608)
